>Addgene plasmid #229961 | psBIG1e | addgene full sequence | sequence record 461266 | Addgene NGS Result
TTCTCTGTCACAGAATGAAAATTTTTCTGTCATCTCTTCGTTATTAATGTTTGTAATTGACTGAATATCA
ACGCTTATTTGCAGCCTGAACTGGGAGGCAGAATAAATGATCATATCGTCAATTATTACCTCCACGGGGA
GAGCCTGAGCAAACTGGCCTCAGGCATTTGAGAAGCACACGGTCACACTGCTTCCGGTAGTCAATAAACC
GGTAAGTAGCGTATGCGCTCACGCAACTGGTCCAGAACCTTGACCGAACGCAGCGGTGGTAACGGCGCAG
TGGCGGTTTTCATGGCTTGTTATGACTGTTTTTTTGGGGTACAGTCTATGCCTCGGGCATCCAAGCAGCA
AGCGCGTTACGCCGTGGGTCGATGTTTGATGTTATGGAGCAGCAACGATGTTACGCAGCAGGGCAGTCGC
CCTAAAACAAAGTTAAACATCATGAGGGAAGCGGTGATCGCCGAAGTATCGACTCAACTATCAGAGGTAG
TTGGCGTCATCGAGCGCCATCTCGAACCGACGTTGCTGGCCGTACATTTGTACGGCTCCGCAGTGGATGG
CGGCCTGAAGCCACACAGTGATATTGATTTGCTGGTTACGGTGACCGTAAGGCTTGATGAAACAACGCGG
CGAGCTTTGATCAACGACCTTTTGGAAACTTCGGCTTCCCCTGGAGAGAGCGAGATTCTCCGCGCTGTAG
AAGTCACCATTGTTGTGCACGACGACATCATTCCGTGGCGTTATCCAGCTAAGCGCGAACTGCAATTTGG
AGAATGGCAGCGCAATGACATTCTTGCAGGTATCTTCGAGCCAGCCACGATCGACATTGATCTGGCTATC
TTGCTGACAAAAGCAAGAGAACATAGCGTTGCCTTGGTAGGTCCAGCGGCGGAGGAACTCTTTGATCCGG
TTCCTGAACAGGATCTATTTGAGGCGCTAAATGAAACCTTAACGCTATGGAACTCGCCGCCCGACTGGGC
TGGCGATGAGCGAAATGTAGTGCTTACGTTGTCCCGCATTTGGTACAGCGCAGTAACCGGCAAAATCGCG
CCGAAGGATGTCGCTGCCGACTGGGCAATGGAGCGCCTGCCGGCCCAGTATCAGCCCGTCATACTTGAAG
CTAGACAGGCTTATCTTGGACAAGAAGAAGATCGCTTGGCCTCGCGCGCAGATCAGTTGGAAGAATTTGT
CCACTACGTGAAAGGCGAGATCACCAAGGTAGTCGGCAAATAATGTCTAACAATTCGTTCAAGCCGACGG
ATTGGCGAATGGGACGCGCCCGAGTTTTCGTTCCACTGAGCGTCAGACCCCGTAGAAAAGATCAAAGGAT
CTTCTTGAGATCCTTTTTTTCTGCGCGTAATCTGCTGCTTGCAAACAAAAAAACCACCGCTACCAGCGGT
GGTTTGTTTGCCGGATCAAGAGCTACCAACTCTTTTTCCGAAGGTAACTGGCTTCAGCAGAGCGCAGATA
CCAAATACTATTCTTCTAGTGTAGCCGTAGTTAGGCCACCACTTCAAGAACTCTGTAGCACCGCCTACAT
ACCTCGCTCTGCTAATCCTGTTACCAGTGGCTGCTGCCAGTGGCGATAAGTCGTGTCTTACCGGGTTGGA
CTCAAGACGATAGTTACCGGATAAGGCGCAGCGGTCGGGCTGAACGGGGGGTTCGTGCACACAGCCCAGC
TTGGAGCGAACGACCTACACCGAACTGAGATACCTACAGCGTGAGCTATGAGAAAGCGCCACGCTTCCCG
AAGGGAGAAAGGCGGACAGGTATCCGGTAAGCGGCAGGGTCGGAACAGGAGAGCGCACGAGGGAGCTTCC
AGGGGGAAACGCCTGGTATCTTTATAGTCCTGTCGGGTTTCGCCACCTCTGACTTGAGCGTCGATTTTTG
TGATGCTCGTCAGGGGGGCGGAGCCTATGGAAAAACGCCAGCAACGCGGCCTTTTTACGGTTCCTGGCCT
TTTGCTGGCCTTTTGCTCACATGTTCTTTCCTGCGTTATCCCCTGATTCTGTGGATAACCGTATTACCGC
CTTTGAGTGAGCTGATACCGCTCGCCGCAGCCGAACGACCGAGCGCAGCGAGTCAGTGAGCGAGGAAGCG
GAAGAGCGCCTGATGCGGTATTTTCTCCTTACGCATCTGTGCGGTATTTCACACCGCATAGACCAGCCGC
GTAACCTGGCAAAATCGGTTACGGTTGAGTAATAAATGGATGCCCTGCGTAAGCGGGTGTGGGCGGACAA
TAAAGTCTTAAACTGAACAAAATAGATCTAAACTATGACAATAAAGTCTTAAACTAGACAGAATAGTTGT
AAACTGAAATCAGTCCAGTTATGCTGTGAAAAAGCATACTGGACTTTTGTTATGGCTAAAGCAAACTCTT
CATTTTCTGAAGTGCAAATTGCCCGTCGTATTAAAGAGGGGCGTGGCCAAGGGCATGGTAAAGACTATAT
TCGCGGCGTTGTGACAATTTACCGAACAACTCCGCGGCCGGGAAGCCGATCTCGGCTTGAACGAATTGTT
AGGTGGCGGTACTTGGGTCGATATCAAAGTGCATCACTTCTTCCCGTATGCCCAACTTTGTATAGAGAGC
CACTGCGGGATCGTCACCGTAATCTGCTTGCACGTAGATCACATAAGCACCAAGCGCGTTGGCCTCATGC
TTGAGGAGATTGATGAGCGCGGTGGCAATGCCCTGCCTCCGGTGCTCGCCGGAGACTGCGAGATCATAGA
TATAGATCTCACTACGCGGCTGCTCAAACTTGGGCAGAACGTAAGCCGCGAGAGCGCCAACAACCGCTTC
TTGGTCGAAGGCAGCAAGCGCGATGAATGTCTTACTACGGAGCAAGTTCCCGAGGTAATCGGAGTCCGGC
TGATGTTGGGAGTAGGTGGCTACGTCTCCGAACTCACGACCGAAAAGATCAAGAGCAGCCCGCATGGATT
TGACTTGGTCAGGGCCGAGCCTACATGTGCGAATGATGCCCATACTTGAGCCACCTAACTTTGTTTTAGG
GCGACTGCCCTGCTGCGTAACATCGTTGCTGCTGCGTAACATCGTTGCTGCTCCATAACATCAAACATCG
ACCCACGGCGTAACGCGCTTGCTGCTTGGATGCCCGAGGCATAGACTGTACAAAAAAACAGTCATAACAA
GCCATGAAAACCGCCACTGCGCCGTTACCACCGCTGCGTTCGGTCAAGGTTCTGGACCAGTTGCGTGAGC
GCATACGCTACTTGCATTACAGTTTACGAACCGAACAGGCTTATGTCAACTGGGTTTGTGCCTTCATCCG
TTTCCACGGTGTGCGTCACCCGGCAACCTTGGGCAGCAGCGAAGTCGAGGCATTTCTGTCCTGGCTGGCG
AACGAGCGCAAGGTTTCGGTCTCCACGCATCGTCAGGCATTGGCGGCCTTGCTGTTCTTCTACGGCAAGG
TGCTGTGCACGGATCTGCCCTTGCTTCAGGAGATCGGTAGACCTCGGCCGTCGCGGCGCTTGCCGGTGGT
GCTGACCCCGGATGAAGTGGTTCGCATCCTCGGTTTTCTGGAAGGCGAGCATCGTTTGTTCGCCCAGGAC
TCTAGCTATAGTTCTAGTGGTTGGCTACAGCTTTGTTTGTACTATCAACAGGTTGAACTGCTGATCAACA
GATCCTCTACGCGGCCGCGGTACCATAACTTCGTATAGCATACATTATACGAAGTTATCTGGGTTTAAAC
GGTTCACATAGCTTAGTTTTTATCGAGGCTAACTGAAACACGGAAGGAGACAATACCGGAAGGAACCCGC
GCTATGACGGCAATAAAAAGACAGAATAAAACGCACGGGTGTTGGGTCGTTTGTTCATAAACGCGGGGTT
CGGTCCCAGGGCTGGCACTCTGTCAAGTGAACGCTCTATGGTCTAAAGATTTAAATCTATATCTCAATCG
GGGTTACGTCGATACCCCACCGAGACCCCATTGGGACCAATACGCCCGCGTTTCTTCCTTTTCCCCACCC
CAACCCCCAAGTTCGGGTGAAGGCCCAGGGCTCGCAGCCAACGTCGGGGCGGCAAGCCCTGCCATAGCCA
CTACGGGTTAATTAAAAACACTGACATTGACTTGGTTTAAACAGGAGATCCGAACCAGATAAGTGAAATC
TAGTTCCAAACTATTTTGTCATTTTTAATTTTCGTATTAGCTTACGACGCTACACCCAGTTCCCATCTAT
TTTGTCACTCTTCCCTAAATAATCCTTAAAAACTCCATTTCCACCCCTCCCAGTTCCCAACTATTTTGTC
CGCCCACAGCGGGGCATTTTTCTTCCTGTTATGTTTTTAATCAAACATCCTGCCAACTCCATGTGACAAA
CCGTCATCTTCGGCTACTTT
Features (pLannotate 1.2.2; 13 found; start..end, strand, type, name):
    213..293     -  CDS            int (fragment): INT2_ECOLX - Protein inferred from homology: Swiss-Prot protein existence level 3. Putative integrase believed to be involved in the insertion of antibiotic resistance genes into plasmids and transposons. From Escherichia coli.
    379..435     +  CDS            GmR (fragment): gentamycin acetyltransferase; aacC1; confers resistance to gentamycin
    442..1233    +  CDS            SmR: aminoglycoside adenylyltransferase (Murphy, 1985); aadA; confers resistance to spectinomycin and streptomycin
   1335..1923    +  rep_origin     ori: high-copy-number ColE1/pMB1/pBR322/pUC origin of replication
   2109..2160    -  misc_feature   bom (fragment): basis of mobility region from pBR322
   2228..2452    -  mobile_element Tn7R: mini-Tn7 element (right end of the Tn7 transposon) Tn7
   2519..3052    -  CDS            GmR: gentamycin acetyltransferase; aacC1; confers resistance to gentamycin
   3241..3269    -  promoter       Pc promoter: intI1 (promoter lies within the coding sequence); class 1 integron promoter
   3247..3609    -  CDS            YPR2_ECOLX (fragment): Protein predicted: Swiss-Prot protein existence level 4. From Escherichia coli.
   3609..3636    -  rep_origin     R6K γ ori (fragment): γ replication origin from E. coli plasmid R6K; requires the R6K initiator protein pi for replication
   3665..3698    +  protein_bind   loxP: Cre-mediated recombination occurs in the 8-bp core sequence (GCATACAT). Cre recombinase
   3788..3836    +  polyA_signal   HSV TK poly(A) signal: herpes simplex virus thymidine kinase polyadenylation signal (Cole and Stacy, 1985)
   4113..4278    -  mobile_element Tn7L: mini-Tn7 element (left end of the Tn7 transposon) Tn7
