[The description below was written by a language model from this plasmid's Addgene catalogue record and pLannotate feature annotations shown in this document.]
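Description:
psBIG1e is an empty recipient backbone from the biGMamAct toolkit, which the record describes as an evolution of the biGBac multigene assembly system adapted for mammalian cells. It derives from the pBIG vector family and is catalogued as a mammalian expression/CRISPR vector. It carries no insert. Its role is to receive several expression cassettes at once in a Gibson-based multi-assembly step. The associated publication concerns CRISPR/Cas9-mediated docking of large functional DNA cargoes at the ACTB locus, so the assemblies built in psBIG plasmids are presumably intermediates toward such cargoes. The record does not spell out where psBIG1e sits in that workflow, nor how it differs from the other psBIG vectors.

The 4,360 nt sequence contains a high-copy ColE1/pUC-type origin for propagation in standard E. coli strains. It also carries two aminoglycoside resistance genes: a complete aadA (SmR) cassette conferring spectinomycin/streptomycin resistance, and a complete aacC1 (GmR) gene, apparently driven by the class 1 integron Pc promoter, conferring gentamicin resistance. This matches the dual selection listed in the catalogue entry. Elements inherited from the baculovirus-oriented pBIG lineage remain. Tn7L and Tn7R mini-transposon ends flank a region holding the gentamicin marker, a loxP site and an HSV TK polyadenylation signal. In the parental system, this arrangement supports Tn7 transposition into bacmids and Cre-mediated plasmid fusion.

Short fragments of an integrase gene, a second GmR copy, the pBR322 bom region and an R6K γ origin are also annotated, and are most likely non-functional remnants of earlier cloning. No mammalian promoter, guide RNA scaffold, Cas9 gene or ACTB homology sequence is annotated in the empty backbone, so such elements would have to come from the assembled cassettes or from other plasmids in the system.
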