Addgene plasmid #229961: psBIG1e
Purpose: (Empty Backbone) bigMamAct is evolution of biGBac for mammalian cells. psBIG plasmids are recipient of multi-assembly step by Gibson cloning
Depositing lab: Martin Pelosse. Depositing organization: European Molecular Biology Laboratory (EMBL), Grenoble. Publication: biGMamAct: efficient CRISPR/Cas9-mediated docking of large functional DNA cargoes at the ACTB locus. Pelosse M, Marcia M. Synthetic Biology 2025.02.13 10.1093/synbio/ysaf003.
Backbone
  Vector backbone: pBIG
  Vector type: Mammalian Expression, CRISPR
Growth in bacteria
  Bacterial resistance: Gentamycin, Spectinomycin
  Growth temperature: 37°C
  Growth strain: DH5alpha
  Copy number: High Copy
Gene/Insert
  Gene/Insert name: None
Terms and licenses: Academic/Nonprofit Terms; Industry Terms: Not Available to Industry
Depositor comments: Please visit https://doi.org/10.1101/2024.04.18.590029 for bioRxiv preprint.
How to cite: psBIG1e was a gift from Martin Pelosse (Addgene plasmid # 229961 ; http://n2t.net/addgene:229961 ; RRID:Addgene_229961)
